Addgene plasmid #179394: pv6_CBX1_2xChromo-W42A
Purpose: Cell line generation via recombination-mediated cassette exchange (RMCE) and stable expression of CBX1_2xChromo(W42A)
Depositing lab: Tuncay Baubec. Depositing organization: University of Zurich. Publication: ChromID identifies the protein interactome at chromatin marks. Villasenor R, Pfaendler R, Ambrosi C, Butz S, Giuliani S, Bryan E, Sheahan TW, Gable AL, Schmolka N, Manzo M, Wirz J, Feller C, von Mering C, Aebersold R, Voigt P, Baubec T. Nat Biotechnol. 2020 Mar 2. pii: 10.1038/s41587-020-0434-2. doi: 10.1038/s41587-020-0434-2. PubMed 32123383.
Backbone
  Vector backbone: parBit_v6
  Vector type: Mammalian Expression
Growth in bacteria
  Bacterial resistance: Ampicillin, 100 μg/mL
  Growth temperature: 37°C
  Growth strain: DH5alpha
  Copy number: High Copy
Gene/Insert
  Gene/Insert name: CBX1_2xChromo(W42A) (alt name: 2x Chromodomain of CBX1)
  Species: M. musculus (mouse)
  Mutation: Chromodomain W42A
  Promoter: CAGGS
  Tag / fusion protein: AviTag (N terminal on insert); EGFP (C terminal on insert)
  Cloning method: Gibson Cloning
  Sequencing primers: 5′ CTGGTTGTTGTGCTGTCTC
Terms and licenses: Academic/Nonprofit Terms; Industry Terms: Not Available to Industry
How to cite: pv6_CBX1_2xChromo-W42A was a gift from Tuncay Baubec (Addgene plasmid # 179394 ; http://n2t.net/addgene:179394 ; RRID:Addgene_179394)
