[The description below was written by a language model from this plasmid's Addgene catalogue record and pLannotate feature annotations shown in this document.]
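Description:
pv6_CBX1_2xChromo-W42A is a mammalian expression and targeting plasmid built on the parBit_v6 backbone. It is designed to generate stable cell lines by recombination-mediated cassette exchange (RMCE). In bacteria it is maintained as a high-copy plasmid through a ColE1/pUC-type origin and selected with ampicillin via the β-lactamase gene. pUC-derived remnants (lacZα, lac promoter/operator, and bom and rop fragments) flank the payload.

The whole mammalian cassette sits between two loxP511 sites annotated in opposite orientations, and these sites do not recombine with wild-type loxP. With Cre, this arrangement allows the cassette to be swapped into a genomic landing site carrying compatible sites. The record does not describe the landing site.

Expression is driven by the CAGGS promoter, annotated here as the CMV enhancer followed by the chicken β-actin/rabbit β-globin chimeric intron. The insert encodes two tandem copies of the mouse CBX1 chromodomain carrying the W42A substitution, with an N-terminal AviTag (listed in the catalogue but not annotated in the feature table) and a C-terminal EGFP. The annotation tool matched the insert to human CBX1, which probably reflects the database used and sequence conservation. Downstream, an EMCV IRES drives puromycin N-acetyltransferase from the same transcript, so drug selection is coupled to expression of the fusion, and an SV40 polyadenylation signal ends the unit.

CBX1 chromodomains recognise H3K9-methylated histone tails. The record does not state what W42A does, but a point mutant of this kind would plausibly serve as a binding-deficient control for the wild-type reader. The AviTag is a substrate for BirA-mediated biotinylation and EGFP allows localisation to be visualised. Both features fit the associated work on identifying protein interactomes at chromatin marks.
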