Features (pLannotate 1.2.2; 22 found; start..end, strand, type, name):
    137..236     +  misc_feature   bom (fragment): basis of mobility region from pBR322
    242..399     -  CDS            lacZα (fragment): LacZα fragment of β-galactosidase; lacZ fragment
    409..442     -  protein_bind   loxP511: Cre-mediated recombination occurs in the 8-bp core sequence (GTATACAT). loxP511 sites are compatible with each other, but incompatible with wild-type loxP sites. Cre recombinase
    447..826     +  enhancer       CMV enhancer: human cytomegalovirus immediate early enhancer
   1104..2120    +  intron         chimeric intron: chimera between introns from chicken β-actin and rabbit β-globin
   2118..2174    +  CDS            HBB (fragment): HBB_LEPEU - Experimental evidence at protein level: Swiss-Prot protein existence level 1. Involved in oxygen transport from the lung to the various peripheral tissues. From Lepus europaeus (European hare).
   2296..2751    +  CDS            CBX1 (fragment): CBX1_HUMAN - Also known as CBX. Experimental evidence at protein level: Swiss-Prot protein existence level 1. Component of heterochromatin. Recognizes and binds histone H3 tails methylated at 'Lys-9', leading to epigenetic repression. Interaction with lamin B receptor (LBR) can contribute to the association of the heterochromatin with the inner nuclear membrane. From Homo sapiens (Human).
   2860..3576    +  CDS            EGFP: the original enhanced GFP (Yang et al., 1996) mammalian codon-optimized
   3699..4161    +  misc_feature   IRES: internal ribosome entry site (IRES) of the encephalomyocarditis virus (EMCV)
   4175..4774    +  CDS            PuroR: puromycin N-acetyltransferase; pac from Streptomyces alboniger; confers resistance to puromycin
   4823..4948    +  CDS            ble (fragment): BLE_KLEPN - Experimental evidence at protein level: Swiss-Prot protein existence level 1. Binding protein with a strong affinity to the bleomycin family of antibiotics. Binds to CL990; an antimitotic-antibiotic compound. From Klebsiella pneumoniae.
   4943..5064    +  polyA_signal   SV40 poly(A) signal: SV40 polyadenylation signal
   5098..5131    +  protein_bind   loxP511: Cre-mediated recombination occurs in the 8-bp core sequence (GTATACAT). loxP511 sites are compatible with each other, but incompatible with wild-type loxP sites. Cre recombinase
   5134..5152    +  misc_feature   MCS (fragment): pUC18/19 multiple cloning site
   5189..5205    -  protein_bind   lac operator: The lac repressor binds to the lac operator to inhibit transcription in E. coli. This inhibition can be relieved by adding lactose or isopropyl-β-D-thiogalactopyranoside (IPTG). lac repressor encoded by lacI
   5213..5243    -  promoter       lac promoter: promoter for the E. coli lac operon
   5258..5279    -  protein_bind   CAP binding site: CAP binding activates transcription in the presence of cAMP. E. coli catabolite activator protein
   5292..5384    -  CDS            lacI (fragment): lac repressor; lacI; The lac repressor binds to the lac operator to inhibit transcription in E. coli. This inhibition can be relieved by adding lactose or isopropyl-β-D-thiogalactopyranoside (IPTG).
   5567..6155    -  rep_origin     ori: high-copy-number ColE1/pMB1/pBR322/pUC origin of replication
   6326..7186    -  CDS            AmpR: β-lactamase; bla; confers resistance to ampicillin, carbenicillin, and related antibiotics
   7187..7291    -  promoter       AmpR promoter: bla
   7386..35      +  CDS            rop (fragment) (across the origin): Rop protein, which maintains plasmids at low copy number; rop
>Addgene plasmid #179394 | pv6_CBX1_2xChromo-W42A | addgene full sequence | sequence record 370530 | Addgene NGS Result
TCGCGCGTTTCGGTGATGACGGTGAAAACCTCTGACACATGCAGCTCCCGGAGACGGTCACAGCTTGTCT
GTAAGCGGATGCCGGGAGCAGACAAGCCCGTCAGGGCGCGTCAGCGGGTGTTGGCGGGTGTCGGGGCTGG
CTTAACTATGCGGCATCAGAGCAGATTGTACTGAGAGTGCACCATATGCGGTGTGAAATACCGCACAGAT
GCGTAAGGAGAAAATACCGCATCAGGCGCCATTCGCCATTCAGGCTGCGCAACTGTTGGGAAGGGCGATC
GGTGCGGGCCTCTTCGCTATTACGCCAGCTGGCGAAAGGGGGATGTGCTGCAAGGCGATTAAGTTGGGTA
ACGCCAGGGTTTTCCCAGTCACGACGTTGTAAAACGACGGCCAGTGAATTCTCGAGCCATAACTTCGTAT
AATGTATACTATACGAAGTTATATCGGACATTGATTATTGACTAGTTATTAATAGTAATCAATTACGGGG
TCATTAGTTCATAGCCCATATATGGAGTTCCGCGTTACATAACTTACGGTAAATGGCCCGCCTGGCTGAC
CGCCCAACGACCCCCGCCCATTGACGTCAATAATGACGTATGTTCCCATAGTAACGCCAATAGGGACTTT
CCATTGACGTCAATGGGTGGAGTATTTACGGTAAACTGCCCACTTGGCAGTACATCAAGTGTATCATATG
CCAAGTACGCCCCCTATTGACGTCAATGACGGTAAATGGCCCGCCTGGCATTATGCCCAGTACATGACCT
TATGGGACTTTCCTACTTGGCAGTACATCTACGTATTAGTCATCGCTATTACCATGGTCGAGGTGAGCCC
CACGTTCTGCTTCACTCTCCCCATCTCCCCCCCCTCCCCACCCCCAATTTTGTATTTATTTATTTTTTAA
TTATTTTGTGCAGCGATGGGGGCGGGGGGGGGGGGGGGGCGCGCCRGGGGGGGGGGGGGGGGGSGGGGGG
GGGGGSGGGGSGRGGCGGRGRGGKGCGGCGGCAGCCAATCAGAGCGGCGCGCTCCGAAAGTTTCCTTTTA
TGGCGAGGCGGCGGCGGCGGCGGCCCTATAAAAAGCGAAGCGCGCGGCGGGCGGGAGTCGCTGCGCGCTG
CCTTCGCCCCGTGCCCCGCTCCGCCGCCGCCTCGCGCCGCCCGCCCCGGCTCTGACTGACCGCGTTACTC
CCACAGGTGAGCGGGCGGGACGGCCCTTCTCCTCCGGGCTGTAATTAGCGCTTGGTTTAATGACGGCTTG
TTTCTTTTCTGTGGCTGCGTGAAAGCCTTGAGGGGCTCCGGGAGGGCCCTTTGTGCGGGGGGAGCGGCTC
GGGGGGTGCGTGCGTGTGTGTGTGCGTGGGGAGCGCCGCGTGCGGCTCCGCGCTGCCCGGCGGCTGTGAG
CGCTGCGGGCGCGGCGCGGGGCTTTGTGCGCTCCGCAGTGTGCGCGAGGGGAGCGCGGCCGGGGGCGGTG
CCCCGCGGTGCGGGGGGGGCTGCGAGGGGAACAAAGGCTGCGTGCGGGGTGTGTGCGTGGGGGGGTGAGC
AGGGGGTGTGGGCGCGTCGGTCGGGCTGCAACCCCCCCTGCACCCCCCTCCCCGAGTTGCTGAGCACGGC
CCGGCTTCGGGTGCGGGGCTCCGTACGGGGCGTGGCGCGGGGCTCGCCGTGCCGGGCGGGGGGTGGCGGC
AGGTGGGGGTGCCGGGCGGGGCGGGGCCGCCTCGGGCCGGGGAGGGCTCGGGGGAGGGGCGCGGCGGCCC
CCGGAGCGCCGGCGGCTGTCGAGGCGCGGCGAGCCGCAGCCATTGCCTTTTATGGTAATCGTGCGAGAGG
GCGCAGGGACTTCCTTTGTCCCAAATCTGTGCGGAGCCGAAATCTGGGAGGCGCCGCCGCACCCCCTCTA
GCGGGCGCGGGGCGAAGCGGTGCGGCGCCGGCAGGAAGGAAATGGGCGGGGAGGGCCTTCGTGCGTCGCC
GCGCCGCCGTCCCCTTCTCCCTCTCCAGCCTCGGGGCTGTCCGCGGGGGGACGGCTGCCTTCGGGGGGGA
CGGGGCAGGGCGGGGTTCGGCTTCTGGCGTGTGACCGGCGGCTCTAGAGCCTCTGCTAACCATGTTCATG
CCTTCTTCTTTTTCCTACAGCTCCTGGGCAACGTGCTGGTTATTGTGCTGTCTCATCATTTTGGCAAAGA
ATTCTAGCATGGCTGGTGGCCTGAATGACATCTTTGAGGCCCAGAAGATCGAGTGGCATGAGAACCTGTA
CTTCCAGGGAGTCGACGAAGAGTCTGGTTCTGTTTCTGGTGGTGATGAAGAGGAATATGTGGTGGAAAAA
GTTCTTGATCGGCGAGTTGTCAAGGGCAAGGTGGAATATCTTCTAAAGGCCAAGGGTTTCTCAGATGAGG
ACAACACTTGGGAGCCAGAAGAGAATCTGGATTGCCCTGACCTTATTGCTGAGTTTCTACAGTCACAGAA
AACAGCTCATGAGACAGATAAGTCAGAGGGAATCGGTGGCGGAGGCTCTGGAGGTGGAGGCTCCGCACCC
CCCAAAAAGAAACGCAAGGTTGGATACCGGGATCCAGGTTCTGTTTCTGGTGGTGATGAAGAGGAATATG
TGGTGGAAAAAGTTCTTGATCGGCGAGTTGTCAAGGGCAAGGTGGAATATCTTCTAAAGGCCAAGGGTTT
CTCAGATGAGGACAACACTTGGGAGCCAGAAGAGAATCTGGATTGCCCTGACCTTATTGCTGAGTTTCTA
CAGTCACAGAAAACAGCTCATGAGACAGATAAGTCAGAGGGAATCGGTGGCGGAGGCTCTGGAGGTGGAG
GCTCCGCACCCCCCAAAAAGAAACGCAAGGTTGGATACCGGGATCCACCGGTCGCCACCGTGAGCAAGGG
CGAGGAGCTGTTCACCGGGGTGGTGCCCATCCTGGTCGAGCTGGACGGCGACGTAAACGGCCACAAGTTC
AGCGTGTCCGGCGAGGGCGAGGGCGATGCCACCTACGGCAAGCTGACCCTGAAGTTCATCTGCACCACCG
GCAAGCTGCCCGTGCCCTGGCCCACCCTCGTGACCACCCTGACCTACGGCGTGCAGTGCTTCAGCCGCTA
CCCCGACCACATGAAGCAGCACGACTTCTTCAAGTCCGCCATGCCCGAAGGCTACGTCCAGGAGCGCACC
ATCTTCTTCAAGGACGACGGCAACTACAAGACCCGCGCCGAGGTGAAGTTCGAGGGCGACACCCTGGTGA
ACCGCATCGAGCTGAAGGGCATCGACTTCAAGGAGGACGGCAACATCCTGGGGCACAAGCTGGAGTACAA
CTACAACAGCCACAACGTCTATATCATGGCCGACAAGCAGAAGAACGGCATCAAGGTGAACTTCAAGATC
CGCCACAACATCGAGGACGGCAGCGTGCAGCTCGCCGACCACTACCAGCAGAACACCCCCATCGGCGACG
GCCCCGTGCTGCTGCCCGACAACCACTACCTGAGCACCCAGTCCGCCCTGAGCAAAGACCCCAACGAGAA
GCGCGATCACATGGTCCTGCTGGAGTTCGTGACCGCCGCCGGGATCACTCTCGGCATGGACGAGCTGTAC
AAGTAAAGCGAGCTCGACAGATCTAGGAGCGGTTAACGAGGTAGCGGCCGCCGAAGCCGCTTGGAATAAG
GCCGGTGTGCGTTTGTCTATATGTTATTTTCCACCATATTGCCGTCTTTTGGCAATGTGAGGGCCCGGAA
ACCTGGCCCTGTCTTCTTGACGAGCATTCCTAGGGGTCTTTCCCCTCTCGCCAAAGGAATGCAAGGTCTG
TTGAATGTCGTGAAGGAAGCAGTTCCTCTGGAAGCTTCTTGAAGACAAACAACGTCTGTAGCGACCCTTT
GCAGGCAGCGGAACCCCCCACCTGGCGACAGGTGCCTCTGCGGCCAAAAGCCACGTGTATAAGATACACC
TGCAAAGGCGGCACAACCCCAGTGCCACGTTGTGAGTTGGATAGTTGTGGAAAGAGTCAAATGGCTCTCC
TCAAGCGTATTCAACAAGGGGCTGAAGGATGCCCAGAAGGTACCCCATTGTATGGGATCTGATCTGGGGC
CTCGGTGCACATGCTTTACATGTGTTTAGTCGAGGTTAAAAAAACGTCTAGGCCCCCCGAACCACGGGGA
CGTGGTTTTCCTTTGAAAAACACGATGATAATATGGCCACAACCATGACCGAGTACAAGCCCACGGTGCG
CCTCGCCACCCGCGACGACGTCCCCAGGGCCGTACGCACCCTCGCCGCCGCGTTCGCCGACTACCCCGCC
ACGCGCCACACCGTCGATCCGGACCGCCACATCGAGCGGGTCACCGAGCTGCAAGAACTCTTCCTCACGC
GCGTCGGGCTCGACATCGGCAAGGTGTGGGTCGCGGACGACGGCGCCGCGGTGGCGGTCTGGACCACGCC
GGAGAGCGTCGAAGCGGGGGCGGTGTTCGCCGAGATCGGCCCGCGCATGGCCGAGTTGAGCGGTTCCCGG
CTGGCCGCGCAGCAACAGATGGAAGGCCTCCTGGCGCCGCACCGGCCCAAGGAGCCCGCGTGGTTCCTGG
CCACCGTCGGCGTCTCGCCCGACCACCAGGGCAAGGGTCTGGGCAGCGCCGTCGTGCTCCCCGGAGTGGA
GGCGGCCGAGCGCGCCGGGGTGCCCGCCTTCCTGGAGACCTCCGCGCCCCGCAACCTCCCCTTCTACGAG
CGGCTCGGCTTCACCGTCACCGCCGACGTCGAGGTGCCCGAAGGACCGCGCACCTGGTGCATGACCCGCA
AGCCCGGTGCCTGACGCCCGCCCCACGACCCGCAGCGCCCGACCGAAAGGAGCGCAGTGCTACGAGATTT
CGATTCCACCGCCGCCTTCTATGAAAGGTTGGGCTTCGGAATCGTTTTCCGGGACGCCGGCTGGATGATC
CTCCAGCGCGGGGATCTCATGCTGGAGTTCTTCGCCCACCCCAACTTGTTTATTGCAGCTTATAATGGTT
ACAAATAAAGCAATAGCATCACAAATTTCACAAATAAAGCATTTTTTTCACTGCATTCTAGTTGTGGTTT
GTCCAAACTCATCAATGTATCTTATCATGTCTGTATACCGTGGATCCGGCCGGCCCCATAACTTCGTATA
GTATACATTATACGAAGTTATCCCCTGCAGGCATGCAAGCTTGGCGTAATCATGGTCATAGCTGTTTCCT
GTGTGAAATTGTTATCCGCTCACAATTCCACACAACATACGAGCCGGAAGCATAAAGTGTAAAGCCTGGG
GTGCCTAATGAGTGAGCTAACTCACATTAATTGCGTTGCGCTCACTGCCCGCTTTCCAGTCGGGAAACCT
GTCGTGCCAGCTGCATTAATGAATCGGCCAACGCGCGGGGAGAGGCGGTTTGCGTATTGGGCGCTCTTCC
GCTTCCTCGCTCACTGACTCGCTGCGCTCGGTCGTTCGGCTGCGGCGAGCGGTATCAGCTCACTCAAAGG
CGGTAATACGGTTATCCACAGAATCAGGGGATAACGCAGGAAAGAACATGTGAGCAAAAGGCCAGCAAAA
GGCCAGGAACCGTAAAAAGGCCGCGTTGCTGGCGTTTTTCCATAGGCTCCGCCCCCCTGACGAGCATCAC
AAAAATCGACGCTCAAGTCAGAGGTGGCGAAACCCGACAGGACTATAAAGATACCAGGCGTTTCCCCCTG
GAAGCTCCCTCGTGCGCTCTCCTGTTCCGACCCTGCCGCTTACCGGATACCTGTCCGCCTTTCTCCCTTC
GGGAAGCGTGGCGCTTTCTCATAGCTCACGCTGTAGGTATCTCAGTTCGGTGTAGGTCGTTCGCTCCAAG
CTGGGCTGTGTGCACGAACCCCCCGTTCAGCCCGACCGCTGCGCCTTATCCGGTAACTATCGTCTTGAGT
CCAACCCGGTAAGACACGACTTATCGCCACTGGCAGCAGCCACTGGTAACAGGATTAGCAGAGCGAGGTA
TGTAGGCGGTGCTACAGAGTTCTTGAAGTGGTGGCCTAACTACGGCTACACTAGAAGAACAGTATTTGGT
ATCTGCGCTCTGCTGAAGCCAGTTACCTTCGGAAAAAGAGTTGGTAGCTCTTGATCCGGCAAACAAACCA
CCGCTGGTAGCGGTGGTTTTTTTGTTTGCAAGCAGCAGATTACGCGCAGAAAAAAAGGATCTCAAGAAGA
TCCTTTGATCTTTTCTACGGGGTCTGACGCTCAGTGGAACGAAAACTCACGTTAAGGGATTTTGGTCATG
AGATTATCAAAAAGGATCTTCACCTAGATCCTTTTAAATTAAAAATGAAGTTTTAAATCAATCTAAAGTA
TATATGAGTAAACTTGGTCTGACAGTTACCAATGCTTAATCAGTGAGGCACCTATCTCAGCGATCTGTCT
ATTTCGTTCATCCATAGTTGCCTGACTCCCCGTCGTGTAGATAACTACGATACGGGAGGGCTTACCATCT
GGCCCCAGTGCTGCAATGATACCGCGAGACCCACGCTCACCGGCTCCAGATTTATCAGCAATAAACCAGC
CAGCCGGAAGGGCCGAGCGCAGAAGTGGTCCTGCAACTTTATCCGCCTCCATCCAGTCTATTAATTGTTG
CCGGGAAGCTAGAGTAAGTAGTTCGCCAGTTAATAGTTTGCGCAACGTTGTTGCCATTGCTACAGGCATC
GTGGTGTCACGCTCGTCGTTTGGTATGGCTTCATTCAGCTCCGGTTCCCAACGATCAAGGCGAGTTACAT
GATCCCCCATGTTGTGCAAAAAAGCGGTTAGCTCCTTCGGTCCTCCGATCGTTGTCAGAAGTAAGTTGGC
CGCAGTGTTATCACTCATGGTTATGGCAGCACTGCATAATTCTCTTACTGTCATGCCATCCGTAAGATGC
TTTTCTGTGACTGGTGAGTACTCAACCAAGTCATTCTGAGAATAGTGTATGCGGCGACCGAGTTGCTCTT
GCCCGGCGTCAATACGGGATAATACCGCGCCACATAGCAGAACTTTAAAAGTGCTCATCATTGGAAAACG
TTCTTCGGGGCGAAAACTCTCAAGGATCTTACCGCTGTTGAGATCCAGTTCGATGTAACCCACTCGTGCA
CCCAACTGATCTTCAGCATCTTTTACTTTCACCAGCGTTTCTGGGTGAGCAAAAACAGGAAGGCAAAATG
CCGCAAAAAAGGGAATAAGGGCGACACGGAAATGTTGAATACTCATACTCTTCCTTTTTCAATATTATTG
AAGCATTTATCAGGGTTATTGTCTCATGAGCGGATACATATTTGAATGTATTTAGAAAAATAAACAAATA
GGGGTTCCGCGCACATTTCCCCGAAAAGTGCCACCTGACGTCTAAGAAACCATTATTATCATGACATTAA
CCTATAAAAATAGGCGTATCACGAGGCCCTTTCGTC
